>Addgene plasmid #29008 | pEMS1058 | addgene partial sequence | sequence record 41365 | CRE-R 5'-gcaaacggacagaagcattt-3'
TCCCTGAACATGTCCATCAGGTTCTTGCGAACCTCATCACTCGTTGCATCGACCGGTAATGCAGGCAAAT
TTTGGTGTACGGTCAGTAAATTGGACATGAAGTTCCTATACTTTCTAGAGAATAGGAACTTCAGATCTGA
GTCCGGTAGCGCCACGTGACGCGTTCCTGCAGTGCACTGAAATGCAGAATTCACCCTCCTAGGGTCGTCC
TCCCTGCTAGCCAGCTCTTCTCTGCCAATCAACTGGAGAAATCTTTCAAACCCTTCATATCTCTGTTCCT
TGTTTGCCTCAAGTCAGTAATCCAATAGATAAAGAGGTTGCCTAAAAATTTGCAGGATTCCCCTGGCTCC
CTTCTTTCTTGTTTCCTTCTCACGTGGAACAAGGTGGTTTGTGGTCTTAGATTATGTCCTGCAGACACCC
AGGCTCCTCTGACTGACTCAGTTGGGAAAGGAGAGTCTGAAGGGACAGTGCATGGTCGGAGAGCAGTGAC
AATAATCGAATAAGGCATTAAGGGAGATTAGAAGGAAGAAATCCACTGCCAGTTTTGGCATGGAATTAGC
AGGGCCCTGTGAGGAAATCTGGAAAGCATTGGCATCTTGCTGATTGAGATTATGTTCCAATAGGCTCAGC
GTTTATTATTTTTATGGTTCACAGAAGGATTCCTACACAGCTCTTACTGTTTAAAAAGTCTAACACTATT
GTGACCCTCTTGGATTCCCTTTCTGATTTTCATCAGCATTACTAGCTACAGCCACACCCTTATGTATTTA
AAGATTATTGCTCATGATTTATTTACCAGCACTTGTAACACAACAGAACAACTCACGGCCATATGCTATG
CACTA
