>Addgene plasmid #29008 | pEMS1058 | addgene partial sequence | sequence record 43758 | oEMS2308 5'-TGTTCCAATAGGCTCAGCGTTTAT-3'
ACACAGCTCTTACTGTTTAAAAAGTCTAACACTATTGTGACCCTCTTGGATTCCCTTTCTGATTTTCATC
AGCATTACTAGCTACAGCCACACCCTTATGTATTTAAAGATTATTGCTCATGATTTATTTACCAGCACTT
GTAACACAACAGAACAACTCACGGCCATATGCTATGCACTAATTCTTCCCTCCAAAGAGAAGAGATTTTC
CCCTTTCTTTGTGAAGCTCCAGCAAATTTATTGGAGGAAGTAAAAAAACACACAGATCTTATTCCATATA
AAAGTTTATTGAGTATGTCTATAAAACCTAAAGCATAATTGTCTTTTGTGGCAACATCATTATCAGTATA
TTTTATTAAAACAGTAAAGAGGTCATTTGGAAAGGCTGATGCTCTCCACCTTTTACATTGAGGATGGACC
AGTAGGTGTTCTGGGGACTCTGTTCCAGGTACAGATGGCTGTAGCATTCATAAGAGGGTATTTATAGTAA
GTAGCAATGAAAACTTGAACTCATCTTTTAGAACAAAGTGTATCATGGTATTCTTTTACGGTTCTCAGGT
GGCATTTCTCTCTAAAACGGAAGTGTAAATATGAATGCTGAAGTAAACATAACTGTCTTTAAAGAGGTTC
ACCATTAGATTTTATTAAGGAAATGTAATTCTAAAGAAACAGTTATTGGAGACTTTTTCATTTTCTGCTT
TTTTAAGTTGGCAAGAAAAGAAGATGTAAAGAAAGGAAAAAGGAAGGAGTAAAGGAAGAAGAGAAAGGGA
TATGGAGGAA
