[The description below was written by a language model from this plasmid's Addgene catalogue record.]
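Description:
pEMS1058 is a Pleiades Promoter Project plasmid built on the large pEMS1040 backbone (about 17.6 kb without insert). It is maintained in E. coli as a high-copy plasmid under ampicillin selection. The record does not state the origin of replication or any other backbone elements, and no feature table is available, so the function of most of this unusually large backbone cannot be described from the information given.

The insert is Ple78, a roughly 2.3 kb human MiniPromoter derived from regulatory sequence of GABRA6, the gene encoding the alpha 6 subunit of the GABA-A receptor. It was cloned by restriction digestion between SacI and MluI sites, and the record does not say whether those sites survived cloning. MiniPromoters in this collection are compact, designed assemblies of human regulatory regions intended to drive selective expression in particular brain regions or cell types. Here Ple78 sits upstream of a backbone-encoded Cre-EGFP-NLS reporter, a fusion of Cre recombinase to EGFP with a nuclear localisation signal. Promoter activity would therefore be expected to produce nuclear green fluorescence and Cre-mediated recombination of loxP-flanked targets, allowing both direct visualisation and recombination-based marking of expressing cells.

The plasmid belongs to a toolbox of constructs for testing and deploying brain-selective human promoters. However, the depositor states that reporter expression under this MiniPromoter has not been tested in this plasmid, so the activity and specificity of Ple78 in this context remain unverified.
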