Addgene plasmid #29008: pEMS1058
Purpose: Expression of the reporter gene under the control of the MiniPromoter in this plasmid has not been tested
Depositing lab: Elizabeth Simpson. Depositing organization: University of British Columbia. Publication: A regulatory toolbox of MiniPromoters to drive selective expression in the brain. Portales-Casamar E, Swanson DJ, Liu L, de Leeuw CN, Banks KG, Ho Sui SJ, Fulton DL, Ali J, Amirabbasi M, Arenillas DJ, Babyak N, Black SF, Bonaguro RJ, Brauer E, Candido TR, Castellarin M, Chen J, Chen Y, Cheng JC, Chopra V, Docking TR, Dreolini L, D'Souza CA, Flynn EK, Glenn R, Hatakka K, Hearty TG, Imanian B, Jiang S, Khorasan-zadeh S, Komljenovic I, Laprise S, Liao NY, Lim JS, Lithwick S, Liu F, Liu J, Lu M, McConechy M, McLeod AJ, Milisavljevic M, Mis J, O'Connor K, Palma B, Palmquist DL, Schmouth JF, Swanson MI, Tam B, Ticoll A, Turner JL, Varhol R, Vermeulen J, Watkins RF, Wilson G, Wong BK, Wong SH, Wong TY, Yang GS, Ypsilanti AR, Jones SJ, Holt RA, Goldowitz D, Wasserman WW, Simpson EM. Proc Natl Acad Sci U S A. 2010 Sep 21. 107(38):16589-94. 10.1073/pnas.1009158107 PubMed 20807748.
Backbone
  Vector backbone: pEMS1040
  Backbone size w/o insert (bp): 17590
  Vector type: Pleiades Promoter Project [sic, Pleaides Plieades]
Growth in bacteria
  Bacterial resistance: Ampicillin, 100 μg/mL
  Growth temperature: 37°C
  Growth strain: DH5alpha
  Growth instructions: DH10B
  Copy number: High Copy
Gene/Insert
  Gene/Insert name: Ple78 (alt names: GABRA6; gamma-aminobutyric acid (GABA-A) receptor, subunit alpha 6)
  Species: H. sapiens (human)
  Insert size (bp): 2316
  Entrez Gene: GABRA6
  Tag / fusion protein: Cre-EGFP-NLS (C terminal on backbone)
  Cloning method: Restriction Enzyme; 5′ cloning site SacI (unknown if destroyed); 3′ cloning site MluI (unknown if destroyed)
  Sequencing primers: 5′ Unknown
Terms and licenses: Academic/Nonprofit Terms; Industry Terms: Not Available to Industry
How to cite: pEMS1058 was a gift from Elizabeth Simpson (Addgene plasmid # 29008 ; http://n2t.net/addgene:29008 ; RRID:Addgene_29008)
